>Addgene plasmid #121382 | pUC57-Kan_US71_00065681 | depositor full sequence | sequence record 231485 | pUC57-Kan_US71_00065681 sequence 3007 bps
TCGCGCGTTTCGGTGATGACGGTGAAAACCTCTGACACATGCAGCTCCCGGAGACGGTCACAGCTTGTCT
GTAAGCGGATGCCGGGAGCAGACAAGCCCGTCAGGGCGCGTCAGCGGGTGTTGGCGGGTGTCGGGGCTGG
CTTAACTATGCGGCATCAGAGCAGATTGTACTGAGAGTGCACCATATGCGGTGTGAAATACCGCACAGAT
GCGTAAGGAGAAAATACCGCATCAGGCGCCATTCGCCATTCAGGCTGCGCAACTGTTGGGAAGGGCGATC
GGTGCGGGCCTCTTCGCTATTACGCCAGCTGGCGAAAGGGGGATGTGCTGCAAGGCGATTAAGTTGGGTA
ACGCCAGGGTTTTCCCAGTCACGACGTTGTAAAACGACGGCCAGTGAATTGACGCGTATTGGGATGGAAC
TTGGTCTCTAATGGCTCCATCTGATGGTATTTGTACTACTGTTCATGGTGGTCAAACTTTTCATAATGAA
TTGAGATGTATTGCTGAATTTTATGAACATGGTGATATTTCTAATTATTTTTGTCATCCAAAATCTGATG
TTAAACCAGGTGGTGTTATTAAATGTGTTTATAGAGATCATCCAATTGTTGTTAAAACTGGTCCAGGTTG
TAATTGGAAATCTACTGCTGGTGAAATGGAACAATTGAAACAAAAAGGTGTTGAATTGAAATTGTTGAGA
AGATGTATGTCTGAAAGAAGAAATCCATATCCACCATATTCTTGGAATGCTGGTTATGGTATTGAACAAG
CTGCTTGAGCTTAGAGACCAAGTTCCATCCCAATGGCGCGCCGAGCTTGGCTCGAGCATGGTCATAGCTG
TTTCCTGTGTGAAATTGTTATCCGCTCACAATTCCACACAACATACGAGCCGGAAGCATAAAGTGTAAAG
CCTGGGGTGCCTAATGAGTGAGCTAACTCACATTAATTGCGTTGCGCTCACTGCCCGCTTTCCAGTCGGG
AAACCTGTCGTGCCAGCTGCATTAATGAATCGGCCAACGCGCGGGGAGAGGCGGTTTGCGTATTGGGCGC
TCTTCCGCTTCCTCGCTCACTGACTCGCTGCGCTCGGTCGTTCGGCTGCGGCGAGCGGTATCAGCTCACT
CAAAGGCGGTAATACGGTTATCCACAGAATCAGGGGATAACGCAGGAAAGAACATGTGAGCAAAAGGCCA
GCAAAAGGCCAGGAACCGTAAAAAGGCCGCGTTGCTGGCGTTTTTCCATAGGCTCCGCCCCCCTGACGAG
CATCACAAAAATCGACGCTCAAGTCAGAGGTGGCGAAACCCGACAGGACTATAAAGATACCAGGCGTTTC
CCCCTGGAAGCTCCCTCGTGCGCTCTCCTGTTCCGACCCTGCCGCTTACCGGATACCTGTCCGCCTTTCT
CCCTTCGGGAAGCGTGGCGCTTTCTCATAGCTCACGCTGTAGGTATCTCAGTTCGGTGTAGGTCGTTCGC
TCCAAGCTGGGCTGTGTGCACGAACCCCCCGTTCAGCCCGACCGCTGCGCCTTATCCGGTAACTATCGTC
TTGAGTCCAACCCGGTAAGACACGACTTATCGCCACTGGCAGCAGCCACTGGTAACAGGATTAGCAGAGC
GAGGTATGTAGGCGGTGCTACAGAGTTCTTGAAGTGGTGGCCTAACTACGGCTACACTAGAAGAACAGTA
TTTGGTATCTGCGCTCTGCTGAAGCCAGTTACCTTCGGAAAAAGAGTTGGTAGCTCTTGATCCGGCAAAC
AAACCACCGCTGGTAGCGGTGGTTTTTTTGTTTGCAAGCAGCAGATTACGCGCAGAAAAAAAGGATCTCA
AGAAGATCCTTTGATCTTTTCTACGGGGTCTGACGCTCAGTGGAACGAAAACTCACGTTAAGGGATTTTG
GTCATGAGATTATCAAAAAGGATCTTCACCTAGATCCTTTTAAATTAAAAATGAAGTTTTAAATCAATCT
AAAGTATATATGAGTAAACTTGGTCTGACAGTTAGAAAAACTCATCGAGCATCAAATGAAACTGCAATTT
ATTCATATCAGGATTATCAATACCATATTTTTGAAAAAGCCGTTTCTGTAATGAAGGAGAAAACTCACCG
AGGCAGTTCCATAGGATGGCAAGATCCTGGTATCGGTCTGCGATTCCGACTCGTCCAACATCAATACAAC
CTATTAATTTCCCCTCGTCAAAAATAAGGTTATCAAGTGAGAAATCACCATGAGTGACGACTGAATCCGG
TGAGAATGGCAAAAGTTTATGCATTTCTTTCCAGACTTGTTCAACAGGCCAGCCATTACGCTCGTCATCA
AAATCACTCGCATCAACCAAACCGTTATTCATTCGTGATTGCGCCTGAGCGAGACGAAATACGCGATCGC
TGTTAAAAGGACAATTACAAACAGGAATCGAATGCAACCGGCGCAGGAACACTGCCAGCGCATCAACAAT
ATTTTCACCTGAATCAGGATATTCTTCTAATACCTGGAATGCTGTTTTCCCAGGGATCGCAGTGGTGAGT
AACCATGCATCATCAGGAGTACGGATAAAATGCTTGATGGTCGGAAGAGGCATAAATTCCGTCAGCCAGT
TTAGTCTGACCATCTCATCTGTAACATCATTGGCAACGCTACCTTTGCCATGTTTCAGAAACAACTCTGG
CGCATCGGGCTTCCCATACAATCGATAGATTGTCGCACCTGATTGCCCGACATTATCGCGAGCCCATTTA
TACCCATATAAATCAGCATCCATGTTGGAATTTAATCGCGGCCTAGAGCAAGACGTTTCCCGTTGAATAT
GGCTCATACTCTTCCTTTTTCAATATTATTGAAGCATTTATCAGGGTTATTGTCTCATGAGCGGATACAT
ATTTGAATGTATTTAGAAAAATAAACAAATAGGGGTTCCGCGCACATTTCCCCGAAAAGTGCCACCTGAC
GTCTAAGAAACCATTATTATCATGACATTAACCTATAAAAATAGGCGTATCACGAGGCCCTTTCGTC
Features (pLannotate 1.2.2; 10 found; start..end, strand, type, name):
    137..236     +  misc_feature   bom (fragment): basis of mobility region from pBR322
    242..399     -  CDS            lacZα (fragment): LacZα fragment of β-galactosidase; lacZ fragment
    855..871     -  protein_bind   lac operator: The lac repressor binds to the lac operator to inhibit transcription in E. coli. This inhibition can be relieved by adding lactose or isopropyl-β-D-thiogalactopyranoside (IPTG). lac repressor encoded by lacI
    879..909     -  promoter       lac promoter: promoter for the E. coli lac operon
    924..945     -  protein_bind   CAP binding site: CAP binding activates transcription in the presence of cAMP. E. coli catabolite activator protein
    958..1050    -  CDS            lacI (fragment): lac repressor; lacI; The lac repressor binds to the lac operator to inhibit transcription in E. coli. This inhibition can be relieved by adding lactose or isopropyl-β-D-thiogalactopyranoside (IPTG).
   1233..1821    -  rep_origin     ori: high-copy-number ColE1/pMB1/pBR322/pUC origin of replication
   1992..2807    -  CDS            KanR: aminoglycoside phosphotransferase; aph(3')-Ia; confers resistance to kanamycin in bacteria or G418 (Geneticin®) in eukaryotes
   2808..2912    -  promoter       AmpR promoter: bla
   3007..35      +  CDS            rop (fragment) (across the origin): Rop protein, which maintains plasmids at low copy number; rop
