[The description below was written by a language model from this plasmid's Addgene catalogue record and pLannotate feature annotations shown in this document.]
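Description:
pUC57-Kan_US71_00065681 is a small, high-copy E. coli cloning plasmid that serves as a Level 0 module for Golden Gate assembly. It is built on the pUC57-Kan backbone and replicates from a ColE1/pUC-type origin. Selection is with kanamycin, through an aph(3')-Ia aminoglycoside phosphotransferase gene that the annotation places downstream of the bla (AmpR) promoter. The feature table also picks up short remnants of pBR322-derived sequence (bom, rop and lacI fragments), which are backbone leftovers rather than functional parts.

The insert, US71_00065681, comes from the fungus Magnaporthe oryzae and belongs to a clone resource of effector genes from this species that share sequence and structural similarities across host-specific lineages. The name suggests a gene model from an isolate designated US71, but the record does not spell this out. It was placed at the EcoRV site of the multiple cloning region, within the lacZα region and downstream of the lac promoter, operator and CAP binding site. The annotation accordingly detects only a fragment of lacZα, and an unannotated gap between that fragment and the lac operator is where the insert presumably sits. The full sequence is 3,007 bp against a 2,626 bp empty backbone, implying an insert of a few hundred base pairs. M13 forward and reverse primer sites flank it for sequence verification.

No eukaryotic promoter, tag or terminator is annotated, so the plasmid is a storage and donor vector, not an expression construct. As a Level 0 part, the coding module is meant to be released by a type IIS restriction enzyme and combined with promoters, tags and terminators in higher-level assemblies. The record does not state which enzyme or overhangs are used.
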