Addgene plasmid #121382: pUC57-Kan_US71_00065681
Purpose: Level 0 Golden-Gate compatible vector
Depositing lab: Sophien Kamoun. Depositing organization: Sainsbury Laboratory, Norwich. Publication: A Clone Resource of Magnaporthe oryzae Effectors That Share Sequence and Structural Similarities Across Host-Specific Lineages. Petit-Houdenot Y, Langner T, Harant A, Win J, Kamoun S. Mol Plant Microbe Interact. 2020 Aug;33(8):1032-1035. doi: 10.1094/MPMI-03-20-0052-A. Epub 2020 Jun 22. PubMed 32460610.
Backbone
  Vector backbone: pUC57-Kan
  Backbone size w/o insert (bp): 2626
  Vector type: Golden Gate
  Selectable markers: lacZ
Growth in bacteria
  Bacterial resistance: Kanamycin, 50 μg/mL
  Growth temperature: 37°C
  Growth strain: DH5alpha
  Copy number: High Copy
Gene/Insert
  Gene/Insert name: US71_00065681
  Mutation: Magnaporthe oryzae
  Cloning method: Restriction Enzyme; 5′ cloning site EcoRV (unknown if destroyed); 3′ cloning site EcoRV (unknown if destroyed)
  Sequencing primers: 5′ M13Fw; 3′ M13Rv
Terms and licenses: Academic/Nonprofit Terms; Industry Terms: Not Available to Industry
How to cite: pUC57-Kan_US71_00065681 was a gift from Sophien Kamoun (Addgene plasmid # 121382 ; http://n2t.net/addgene:121382 ; RRID:Addgene_121382)
