>Addgene plasmid #121382 | pUC57-Kan_US71_00065681 | depositor partial sequence | sequence record 231016 | US71_00065681
TTGGTCTCTAATGGCTCCATCTGATGGTATTTGTACTACTGTTCATGGTGGTCAAACTTTTCATAATGAA
TTGAGATGTATTGCTGAATTTTATGAACATGGTGATATTTCTAATTATTTTTGTCATCCAAAATCTGATG
TTAAACCAGGTGGTGTTATTAAATGTGTTTATAGAGATCATCCAATTGTTGTTAAAACTGGTCCAGGTTG
TAATTGGAAATCTACTGCTGGTGAAATGGAACAATTGAAACAAAAAGGTGTTGAATTGAAATTGTTGAGA
AGATGTATGTCTGAAAGAAGAAATCCATATCCACCATATTCTTGGAATGCTGGTTATGGTATTGAACAAG
CTGCTTGAGCTTAGAGACCAA
