>Addgene plasmid #121382 | pUC57-Kan_US71_00065681 | depositor partial sequence | sequence record 231017 | empty_vector
TCGCGCGTTTCGGTGATGACGGTGAAAACCTCTGACACATGCAGCTCCCGGAGACGGTCACAGCTTGTCT
GTAAGCGGATGCCGGGAGCAGACAAGCCCGTCAGGGCGCGTCAGCGGGTGTTGGCGGGTGTCGGGGCTGG
CTTAACTATGCGGCATCAGAGCAGATTGTACTGAGAGTGCACCATATGCGGTGTGAAATACCGCACAGAT
GCGTAAGGAGAAAATACCGCATCAGGCGCCATTCGCCATTCAGGCTGCGCAACTGTTGGGAAGGGCGATC
GGTGCGGGCCTCTTCGCTATTACGCCAGCTGGCGAAAGGGGGATGTGCTGCAAGGCGATTAAGTTGGGTA
ACGCCAGGGTTTTCCCAGTCACGACGTTGTAAAACGACGGCCAGTGAATTGACGCGTATTGGGATATCCC
AATGGCGCGCCGAGCTTGGCTCGAGCATGGTCATAGCTGTTTCCTGTGTGAAATTGTTATCCGCTCACAA
TTCCACACAACATACGAGCCGGAAGCATAAAGTGTAAAGCCTGGGGTGCCTAATGAGTGAGCTAACTCAC
ATTAATTGCGTTGCGCTCACTGCCCGCTTTCCAGTCGGGAAACCTGTCGTGCCAGCTGCATTAATGAATC
GGCCAACGCGCGGGGAGAGGCGGTTTGCGTATTGGGCGCTCTTCCGCTTCCTCGCTCACTGACTCGCTGC
GCTCGGTCGTTCGGCTGCGGCGAGCGGTATCAGCTCACTCAAAGGCGGTAATACGGTTATCCACAGAATC
AGGGGATAACGCAGGAAAGAACATGTGAGCAAAAGGCCAGCAAAAGGCCAGGAACCGTAAAAAGGCCGCG
TTGCTGGCGTTTTTCCATAGGCTCCGCCCCCCTGACGAGCATCACAAAAATCGACGCTCAAGTCAGAGGT
GGCGAAACCCGACAGGACTATAAAGATACCAGGCGTTTCCCCCTGGAAGCTCCCTCGTGCGCTCTCCTGT
TCCGACCCTGCCGCTTACCGGATACCTGTCCGCCTTTCTCCCTTCGGGAAGCGTGGCGCTTTCTCATAGC
TCACGCTGTAGGTATCTCAGTTCGGTGTAGGTCGTTCGCTCCAAGCTGGGCTGTGTGCACGAACCCCCCG
TTCAGCCCGACCGCTGCGCCTTATCCGGTAACTATCGTCTTGAGTCCAACCCGGTAAGACACGACTTATC
GCCACTGGCAGCAGCCACTGGTAACAGGATTAGCAGAGCGAGGTATGTAGGCGGTGCTACAGAGTTCTTG
AAGTGGTGGCCTAACTACGGCTACACTAGAAGAACAGTATTTGGTATCTGCGCTCTGCTGAAGCCAGTTA
CCTTCGGAAAAAGAGTTGGTAGCTCTTGATCCGGCAAACAAACCACCGCTGGTAGCGGTGGTTTTTTTGT
TTGCAAGCAGCAGATTACGCGCAGAAAAAAAGGATCTCAAGAAGATCCTTTGATCTTTTCTACGGGGTCT
GACGCTCAGTGGAACGAAAACTCACGTTAAGGGATTTTGGTCATGAGATTATCAAAAAGGATCTTCACCT
AGATCCTTTTAAATTAAAAATGAAGTTTTAAATCAATCTAAAGTATATATGAGTAAACTTGGTCTGACAG
TTAGAAAAACTCATCGAGCATCAAATGAAACTGCAATTTATTCATATCAGGATTATCAATACCATATTTT
TGAAAAAGCCGTTTCTGTAATGAAGGAGAAAACTCACCGAGGCAGTTCCATAGGATGGCAAGATCCTGGT
ATCGGTCTGCGATTCCGACTCGTCCAACATCAATACAACCTATTAATTTCCCCTCGTCAAAAATAAGGTT
ATCAAGTGAGAAATCACCATGAGTGACGACTGAATCCGGTGAGAATGGCAAAAGTTTATGCATTTCTTTC
CAGACTTGTTCAACAGGCCAGCCATTACGCTCGTCATCAAAATCACTCGCATCAACCAAACCGTTATTCA
TTCGTGATTGCGCCTGAGCGAGACGAAATACGCGATCGCTGTTAAAAGGACAATTACAAACAGGAATCGA
ATGCAACCGGCGCAGGAACACTGCCAGCGCATCAACAATATTTTCACCTGAATCAGGATATTCTTCTAAT
ACCTGGAATGCTGTTTTCCCAGGGATCGCAGTGGTGAGTAACCATGCATCATCAGGAGTACGGATAAAAT
GCTTGATGGTCGGAAGAGGCATAAATTCCGTCAGCCAGTTTAGTCTGACCATCTCATCTGTAACATCATT
GGCAACGCTACCTTTGCCATGTTTCAGAAACAACTCTGGCGCATCGGGCTTCCCATACAATCGATAGATT
GTCGCACCTGATTGCCCGACATTATCGCGAGCCCATTTATACCCATATAAATCAGCATCCATGTTGGAAT
TTAATCGCGGCCTAGAGCAAGACGTTTCCCGTTGAATATGGCTCATACTCTTCCTTTTTCAATATTATTG
AAGCATTTATCAGGGTTATTGTCTCATGAGCGGATACATATTTGAATGTATTTAGAAAAATAAACAAATA
GGGGTTCCGCGCACATTTCCCCGAAAAGTGCCACCTGACGTCTAAGAAACCATTATTATCATGACATTAA
CCTATAAAAATAGGCGTATCACGAGGCCCTTTCGTC
