>Addgene plasmid #121382 | pUC57-Kan_US71_00065681 | addgene partial sequence | sequence record 238285 | M13-F20 5'-TGTAAAACGACGGCCAGT-3'
TTGGTCTCTAATGGCTCCATCTGATGGTATTTGTACTACTGTTCATGGTGGTCAAACTTTTCATAATGAA
TTGAGATGTATTGCTGAATTTTATGAACATGGTGATATTTCTAATTATTTTTGTCATCCAAAATCTGATG
TTAAACCAGGTGGTGTTATTAAATGTGTTTATAGAGATCATCCAATTGTTGTTAAAACTGGTCCAGGTTG
TAATTGGAAATCTACTGCTGGTGAAATGGAACAATTGAAACAAAAAGGTGTTGAATTGAAATTGTTGAGA
AGATGTATGTCTGAAAGAAGAAATCCATATCCACCATATTCTTGGAATGCTGGTTATGGTATTGAACAAG
CTGCTTGAGCTTAGAGACCAAGTTCCATCCCAATGGCGCGCCGAGCTTGGCTCGAGCATGGTCATAGCTG
TTTCCTGTGTGAAATTGTTATCCGCTCACAATTCCACACAACATACGAGCCGGAAGCATAAAGTGTAAAG
CCTGGGGTGCCTAATGAGTGAGCTAACTCACATTAATTGCGTTGCGCTCACTGCCCGCTTTCCAGTCGGG
AAACCTGTCGTGCCAGCTGCATTAATGAATCGGCCAACGCGCGGGGAGAGGCGGTTTGCGTATTGGGCGC
TCTTCCGCTTCCTCGCTCACTGACTCGCTGCGCTCGGTCGTTCGGCTGCGGCGAGCGGTATCAGCTCACT
CAAAGGCGGTAATACGGTTATCCACAGAATCAGGGGATAACGCAGGAAAGAACATGTGAGCAAAAGGCCA
GCAAAAGGCCAGGAACCGTAAAAAGGCCGCGTTGCTGGCGTTTTTCCATAGGCTCCGCCCCCCTGACGAG
CATCACAAAAATCGACGCTCAAGTCAGAGGTGGCGAAACCCGACAGGACTATAAAGATACCAGGCGTTTC
CCCCTGGAAGCTCCCTCGTGCGCTCTCCTGTTCCGACCCTGCCGCTT
